>Addgene plasmid #35080 | BRCA1-(1443-1649) | addgene partial sequence | sequence record 45004 | T7 5'-TAATACGACTCACTATAGGG-3'
AATATTTTGTTTACTTTAAGAAGGAGATATACCATGGGCAGCAGCCATCATCATCATCATCACAGCAGCG
GCCTGGTGCCGCGCGGCAGCCATATGCGAAATCCAGAACAAAGCACATCAGAAAAAGCAGTATTAACTTC
ACAGAAAAGTAGTGAATACCCTATAAGCCAGAATCCAGAAGGCCTTTCTGCTGACAAGTTTGAGGTGTCT
GCAGATAGTTCTACCAGTAAAAATAAAGAACCAGGAGTGGAAAGGTCATCCCCTTCTAAATGCCCATCAT
TAGATGATAGGTGGTACATGCACAGTTGCTCTGGGAGTCTTCAGAATAGAAACTACCCATCTCAAGAGGA
GCTCATTAAGGTTGTTGATGTGGAGGAGCAACAGCTGGAAGAGTCTGGGCCACACGATTTGACGGAAACA
TCTTACTTGCCAAGGCAAGATCTAGAGGGAACCCCTTACCTGGAATCTGGAATCAGCCTCTTCTCTGATG
ACCCTGAATCTGATCCTTCTGAAGACAGAGCCCCAGAGTCAGCTCGAGTTGGCAACATACCATCTTCAAC
CTCTGCATTGAAAGTTCCCCAATTGAAAGTTGCAGAATCTGCCCAGAGTCCAGCTGCTGCTCATACTACT
GATACTGCTGGGTATAATGCAATGGAAGAAAGTGTGAGCAGGGAGAAGCCAGAATTGACAGCTTCAACAG
AAAGGGTCAACAAAAGATAAGGATCCGGCTGCTAACAAAGCCCGAAAGGAAGCTGAGTTGGCTGCTGCCA
CCGCTGAGCAATAACTAGCATAACCCCTTGGGGCCTCTAAACGGGTCTTGAGGGGTTTTTTGCTGAAAGG
AGGAACTATATCCGGATATCCCGCAAGAGGCCCGGCAGTACCGGCATAACCAGCCTATGCTCACTCAGTG
