[The description below was written by a language model from this plasmid's Addgene catalogue record.]
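Description:
BRCA1-(1443-1649) is a bacterial expression plasmid built on the Novagen pET15b backbone (about 5.7 kb without insert) that carries a fragment of human BRCA1. The insert is 618 bp and encodes residues 1443 to 1649 of the protein, cloned between the NdeI and BamHI sites, both of which remain intact. The plasmid confers ampicillin resistance, is recorded as high copy, and is maintained in a standard cloning strain such as DH5alpha. No feature table is provided, so details such as the origin of replication and other backbone elements are not itemised in the record.

Expression is driven by the T7 promoter, and the BRCA1 segment is fused in frame to the N-terminal His tag supplied by the backbone, which allows purification of the recombinant fragment by immobilised metal affinity chromatography. Because T7 promoters depend on T7 RNA polymerase, protein production requires a host carrying that polymerase; the depositor notes IPTG-induced expression in a BL21(DE3)-derived strain. The T7 promoter and T7 terminator regions flank the insert and serve as sequencing primer sites.

The associated publication concerns the characterisation of segments from the central region of BRCA1, described as an intrinsically disordered scaffold for multiple protein-protein and protein-DNA interactions. The construct is therefore suited to producing this defined BRCA1 fragment in E. coli for biophysical, structural and binding studies.
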