Addgene plasmid #35080: BRCA1-(1443-1649)
Depositing lab: Cheryl Arrowsmith. Depositing organization: University Health Network. Publication: Characterization of segments from the central region of BRCA1: an intrinsically disordered scaffold for multiple protein-protein and protein-DNA interactions?. Mark WY, Liao JC, Lu Y, Ayed A, Laister R, Szymczyna B, Chakrabartty A, Arrowsmith CH. J Mol Biol. 2005 Jan 14;345(2):275-87. 10.1016/j.jmb.2004.10.045 PubMed 15571721.
Backbone
  Vector backbone: pET15b
  Backbone manufacturer: Novagen
  Backbone size w/o insert (bp): 5700
  Vector type: Bacterial Expression
Growth in bacteria
  Bacterial resistance: Ampicillin, 100 μg/mL
  Growth temperature: 37°C
  Growth strain: DH5alpha
  Copy number: High Copy
Gene/Insert
  Gene/Insert name: BRCA1
  Species: H. sapiens (human)
  Insert size (bp): 618
  Mutation: Contains aa 1443-1649
  Entrez Gene: BRCA1 (a.k.a. BRCAI, BRCC1, BROVCA1, FANCS, IRIS, PNCA4, PPP1R53, PSCP, RNF53)
  Promoter: T7
  Tag / fusion protein: His (N terminal on backbone)
  Cloning method: Restriction Enzyme; 5′ cloning site NdeI (not destroyed); 3′ cloning site BamHI (not destroyed)
  Sequencing primers: 5′ T7; 3′ T7-term
Terms and licenses: Academic/Nonprofit Terms; Industry Terms: Not Available to Industry
Depositor comments: Protein expression in BL21DE3-Gold. Induce culture at OD600=0.8 with 0.5mM IPTG, 37oC for 3 hours.
How to cite: BRCA1-(1443-1649) was a gift from Cheryl Arrowsmith (Addgene plasmid # 35080 ; http://n2t.net/addgene:35080 ; RRID:Addgene_35080)
